Addgene plasmid #118708: pDONR223 NRF2
Purpose: entry clone for NRF2
Depositing lab: William Kaelin. Depositing organization: Dana-Farber Cancer Institute. Publication: Paracrine Induction of HIF by Glutamate in Breast Cancer: EglN1 Senses Cysteine. Briggs KJ, Koivunen P, Cao S, Backus KM, Olenchock BA, Patel H, Zhang Q, Signoretti S, Gerfen GJ, Richardson AL, Witkiewicz AK, Cravatt BF, Clardy J, Kaelin WG Jr. Cell. 2016 Jun 30;166(1):126-39. doi: 10.1016/j.cell.2016.05.042. PubMed 27368101.
Backbone
  Vector backbone: pDNR223
  Vector type: Mammalian Expression
Growth in bacteria
  Bacterial resistance: Spectinomycin, 50 μg/mL
  Growth temperature: 37°C
  Growth strain: DH5alpha
  Copy number: Unknown
Gene/Insert
  Gene/Insert name: NRF2
  Species: H. sapiens (human)
  Mutation: wt
  Cloning method: Gateway Cloning
Terms and licenses: Academic/Nonprofit Terms; Industry Terms: Not Available to Industry
How to cite: pDONR223 NRF2 was a gift from William Kaelin (Addgene plasmid # 118708 ; http://n2t.net/addgene:118708 ; RRID:Addgene_118708)
