[The description below was written by a language model from this plasmid's Addgene catalogue record and the feature table of its GenBank file.]
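Description:
pDONR223 NRF2 is a Gateway entry clone carrying wild-type human NRF2 in the pDONR223 backbone (written "pDNR223" in the catalogue entry), a 4,608 bp circular plasmid. It is maintained in E. coli through a high-copy ColE1/pUC-type origin of replication and selected with spectinomycin through the aadA gene (SmR), which encodes an aminoglycoside adenylyltransferase that also confers streptomycin resistance. Although the catalogue lists the vector type as mammalian expression, the feature table shows no mammalian promoter, polyadenylation signal or eukaryotic selection marker. The plasmid is therefore best understood as a shuttle or donor clone rather than an expression construct in its own right.

The NRF2 insert is not annotated as a feature. It presumably occupies the roughly 1.8 kb interval between the attL1 and attL2 sites, the recombination sites recognised by LR Clonase. An LR reaction with an attR-containing destination vector moves the flanked sequence directionally into that vector, which then supplies the promoter, any tags and host-specific elements. The record does not state whether the insert retains a stop codon or carries any tag. Upstream of attL1 lie the rrnB T1 and T2 transcription terminators, which shield the cassette from read-through transcription originating in the backbone. M13 forward and reverse primer sites bracket the cassette for sequence verification, and a T7 promoter sits just outside attL2, oriented toward the insert. The stated purpose is simply to serve as an NRF2 entry clone, a source for building NRF2 expression vectors by Gateway recombination. It was deposited in connection with a study of HIF induction and cysteine sensing in breast cancer.
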