LOCUS       Exported 4608 bp ds-DNA circular SYN 12-MAY-2021
DEFINITION  entry clone for NRF2.
ACCESSION   .
VERSION     .
KEYWORDS    pDONR223 NRF2
SOURCE      synthetic DNA construct
  ORGANISM  synthetic DNA construct
REFERENCE   1 (bases 1 to 4608)
  AUTHORS   Briggs KJ, Koivunen P, Cao S, Backus KM, Olenchock BA, Patel H,
            Zhang Q, Signoretti S, Gerfen GJ, Richardson AL, Witkiewicz AK,
            Cravatt BF, Clardy J, Kaelin WG Jr
  TITLE     Paracrine Induction of HIF by Glutamate in Breast Cancer: EglN1
            Senses Cysteine.
  JOURNAL   Cell. 2016 Jun 30;166(1):126-39. doi: 10.1016/j.cell.2016.05.042.
  PUBMED    27368101
REFERENCE   2 (bases 1 to 4608)
  AUTHORS   .
  TITLE     Direct Submission
  JOURNAL   Exported May 12, 2021 from SnapGene Server 1.1.58
            http://www.snapgene.com
FEATURES             Location/Qualifiers
     source          1..4608
                     /organism="synthetic DNA construct"
                     /mol_type="other DNA"
     terminator      146..173
                     /label=rrnB T2 terminator
                     /note="transcription terminator T2 from the E. coli rrnB
                     gene"
     terminator      265..351
                     /gene="Escherichia coli rrnB"
                     /label=rrnB T1 terminator
                     /note="transcription terminator T1 from the E. coli rrnB
                     gene"
     primer_bind     400..422
                     /label=M13/pUC Forward
                     /note="In lacZ gene"
     primer_bind     414..431
                     /label=M13 Forward
                     /note="In lacZ gene. Also called M13-F20 or M13 (-21)
                     Forward"
     primer_bind     415..431
                     /label=M13 fwd
                     /note="common sequencing primer, one of multiple similar
                     variants"
     protein_bind    447..546
                     /gene="mutant version of attL"
                     /label=attL1
                     /bound_moiety="LR Clonase(TM)"
                     /note="recombination site for the Gateway(R) LR reaction"
     protein_bind    complement(2365..2464)
                     /gene="mutant version of attL"
                     /label=attL2
                     /bound_moiety="LR Clonase(TM)"
                     /note="recombination site for the Gateway(R) LR reaction"
     primer_bind     complement(2481..2500)
                     /label=T7
                     /note="T7 promoter, forward primer"
     promoter        complement(2482..2500)
                     /label=T7 promoter
                     /note="promoter for bacteriophage T7 RNA polymerase"
     primer_bind     complement(2505..2521)
                     /label=M13 rev
                     /note="common sequencing primer, one of multiple similar
                     variants"
     primer_bind     complement(2505..2521)
                     /label=M13 Reverse
                     /note="In lacZ gene. Also called M13-rev"
     CDS             2952..3743
                     /codon_start=1
                     /gene="aadA"
                     /product="aminoglycoside adenylyltransferase (Murphy,
                     1985)"
                     /label=SmR
                     /note="confers resistance to spectinomycin and
                     streptomycin"
                     /translation="MREAVIAEVSTQLSEVVGVIERHLEPTLLAVHLYGSAVDGGLKPH
                     SDIDLLVTVTVRLDETTRRALINDLLETSASPGESEILRAVEVTIVVHDDIIPWRYPAK
                     RELQFGEWQRNDILAGIFEPATIDIDLAILLTKAREHSVALVGPAAEELFDPVPEQDLF
                     EALNETLTLWNSPPDWAGDERNVVLTLSRIWYSAVTGKIAPKDVAADWAMERLPAQYQP
                     VILEARQAYLGQEEDRLASRADQLEEFVHYVKGEITKVVGK"
     rep_origin      3836..4424
                     /direction=RIGHT
                     /label=ori
                     /note="high-copy-number ColE1/pMB1/pBR322/pUC origin of
                     replication"
     primer_bind     4325..4344
                     /label=pBR322ori-F
                     /note="pBR322 origin, forward primer"
     primer_bind     4578..4595
                     /label=L4440
                     /note="L4440 vector, forward primer"
ORIGIN
        1 gcccaatacg caaaccgcct ctccccgcgc gttggccgat tcattaatgc agctggcacg
       61 acaggtttcc cgactggaaa gcgggcagtg agcgcaacgc aattaatacg cgtaccgcta
      121 gccaggaaga gtttgtagaa acgcaaaaag gccatccgtc aggatggcct tctgcttagt
      181 ttgatgcctg gcagtttatg gcgggcgtcc tgcccgccac cctccgggcc gttgcttcac
      241 aacgttcaaa tccgctcccg gcggatttgt cctactcagg agagcgttca ccgacaaaca
      301 acagataaaa cgaaaggccc agtcttccga ctgagccttt cgttttattt gatgcctggc
      361 agttccctac tctcgcgtta acgctagcat ggatgttttc ccagtcacga cgttgtaaaa
      421 cgacggccag tcttaagctc gggccccaaa taatgatttt attttgactg atagtgacct
      481 gttcgttgca acaaattgat gagcaatgct tttttataat gccaactttg tacaaaaaag
      541 caggcttcat gatggacttg gagctgccgc cgccgggact cccgtcccag caggacatgg
      601 atttgattga catactttgg aggcaagata tagatcttgg agtaagtcga gaagtatttg
      661 acttcagtca gcgacggaaa gagtatgagc tggaaaaaca gaaaaaactt gaaaaggaaa
      721 gacaagaaca actccaaaag gagcaagaga aagccttttt cgctcagtta caactagatg
      781 aagagacagg tgaatttctc ccaattcagc cagcccagca catccagtca gaaaccagtg
      841 gatctgccaa ctactcccag gttgcccaca ttcccaaatc agatgctttg tactttgatg
      901 actgcatgca gcttttggcg cagacattcc cgtttgtaga tgacaatgag gtttcttcgg
      961 ctacgtttca gtcacttgtt cctgatattc ccggtcacat cgagagccca gtcttcattg
     1021 ctactaatca ggctcagtca cctgaaactt ctgttgctca ggtagcccct gttgatttag
     1081 acggtatgca acaggacatt gagcaagttt gggaggagct attatccatt cctgagttac
     1141 agtgtcttaa tattgaaaat gacaagctgg ttgagactac catggttcca agtccagaag
     1201 ccaaactgac agaagttgac aattatcatt tttactcatc tataccctca atggaaaaag
     1261 aagtaggtaa ctgtagtcca cattttctta atgcttttga ggattccttc agcagcatcc
     1321 tctccacaga agaccccaac cagttgacag tgaactcatt aaattcagat gccacagtca
     1381 acacagattt tggtgatgaa ttttattctg ctttcatagc tgagcccagt atcagcaaca
     1441 gcatgccctc acctgctact ttaagccatt cactctctga acttctaaat gggcccattg
     1501 atgtttctga tctatcactt tgcaaagctt tcaaccaaaa ccaccctgaa agcacagcag
     1561 aattcaatga ttctgactcc ggcatttcac taaacacaag tcccagtgtg gcatcaccag
     1621 aacactcagt ggaatcttcc agctatggag acacactact tggcctcagt gattctgaag
     1681 tggaagagct agatagtgcc cctggaagtg tcaaacagaa tggtcctaaa acaccagtac
     1741 attcttctgg ggatatggta caacccttgt caccatctca ggggcagagc actcacgtgc
     1801 atgatgccca atgtgagaac acaccagaga aagaattgcc tgtaagtcct ggtcatcgga
     1861 aaaccccatt cacaaaagac aaacattcaa gccgcttgga ggctcatctc acaagagatg
     1921 aacttagggc aaaagctctc catatcccat tccctgtaga aaaaatcatt aacctccctg
     1981 ttgttgactt caacgaaatg atgtccaaag agcagttcaa tgaagctcaa cttgcattaa
     2041 ttcgggatat acgtaggagg ggtaagaata aagtggctgc tcagaattgc agaaaaagaa
     2101 aactggaaaa tatagtagaa ctagagcaag atttagatca tttgaaagat gaaaaagaaa
     2161 aattgctcaa agaaaaagga gaaaatgaca aaagccttca cctactgaaa aaacaactca
     2221 gcaccttata tctcgaagtt ttcagcatgc tacgtgatga agatggaaaa ccttattctc
     2281 ctagtgaata ctccctgcag caaacaagag atggcaatgt tttccttgtt cccaaaagta
     2341 agaagccaga tgttaagaaa aacaacccag ctttcttgta caaagttggc attataagaa
     2401 agcattgctt atcaatttgt tgcaacgaac aggtcactat cagtcaaaat aaaatcatta
     2461 tttgccatcc agctgatatc ccctatagtg agtcgtatta catggtcata gctgtttcct
     2521 ggcagctctg gcccgtgtct caaaatctct gatgttacat tgcacaagat aaaaatatat
     2581 catcatgcct cctctagacc agccaggaca gaaatgcctc gacttcgctg ctacccaagg
     2641 ttgccgggtg acgcacaccg tggaaacgga tgaaggcacg aacccagtgg acataagcct
     2701 gttcggttcg taagctgtaa tgcaagtagc gtatgcgctc acgcaactgg tccagaacct
     2761 tgaccgaacg cagcggtggt aacggcgcag tggcggtttt catggcttgt tatgactgtt
     2821 tttttggggt acagtctatg cctcgggcat ccaagcagca agcgcgttac gccgtgggtc
     2881 gatgtttgat gttatggagc agcaacgatg ttacgcagca gggcagtcgc cctaaaacaa
     2941 agttaaacat tatgagggaa gcggtgatcg ccgaagtatc gactcaacta tcagaggtag
     3001 ttggcgtcat cgagcgccat ctcgaaccga cgttgctggc cgtacatttg tacggctccg
     3061 cagtggatgg cggcctgaag ccacacagtg atattgattt gctggttacg gtgaccgtaa
     3121 ggcttgatga aacaacgcgg cgagctttga tcaacgacct tttggaaact tcggcttccc
     3181 ctggagagag cgagattctc cgcgctgtag aagtcaccat tgttgtgcac gacgacatca
     3241 ttccgtggcg ttatccagct aagcgcgaac tgcaatttgg agaatggcag cgcaatgaca
     3301 ttcttgcagg tatcttcgag ccagccacga tcgacattga tctggctatc ttgctgacaa
     3361 aagcaagaga acatagcgtt gccttggtag gtccagcggc ggaggaactc tttgatccgg
     3421 ttcctgaaca ggatctattt gaggcgctaa atgaaacctt aacgctatgg aactcgccgc
     3481 ccgactgggc tggcgatgag cgaaatgtag tgcttacgtt gtcccgcatt tggtacagcg
     3541 cagtaaccgg caaaatcgcg ccgaaggatg tcgctgccga ctgggcaatg gagcgcctgc
     3601 cggcccagta tcagcccgtc atacttgaag ctagacaggc ttatcttgga caagaagaag
     3661 atcgcttggc ctcgcgcgca gatcagttgg aagaatttgt ccactacgtg aaaggcgaga
     3721 tcaccaaggt agtcggcaaa taaccctcga gccacccatg accaaaatcc cttaacgtga
     3781 gttacgcgtc gttccactga gcgtcagacc ccgtagaaaa gatcaaagga tcttcttgag
     3841 atcctttttt tctgcgcgta atctgctgct tgcaaacaaa aaaaccaccg ctaccagcgg
     3901 tggtttgttt gccggatcaa gagctaccaa ctctttttcc gaaggtaact ggcttcagca
     3961 gagcgcagat accaaatact gttcttctag tgtagccgta gttaggccac cacttcaaga
     4021 actctgtagc accgcctaca tacctcgctc tgctaatcct gttaccagtg gctgctgcca
     4081 gtggcgataa gtcgtgtctt accgggttgg actcaagacg atagttaccg gataaggcgc
     4141 agcggtcggg ctgaacgggg ggttcgtgca cacagcccag cttggagcga acgacctaca
     4201 ccgaactgag atacctacag cgtgagctat gagaaagcgc cacgcttccc gaagggagaa
     4261 aggcggacag gtatccggta agcggcaggg tcggaacagg agagcgcacg agggagcttc
     4321 cagggggaaa cgcctggtat ctttatagtc ctgtcgggtt tcgccacctc tgacttgagc
     4381 gtcgattttt gtgatgctcg tcaggggggc ggagcctatg gaaaaacgcc agcaacgcgg
     4441 cctttttacg gttcctggcc ttttgctggc cttttgctca catgttcttt cctgcgttat
     4501 cccctgattc tgtggataac cgtattaccg cctttgagtg agctgatacc gctcgccgca
     4561 gccgaacgac cgagcgcagc gagtcagtga gcgaggaagc ggaagagc
//
